>Addgene plasmid #216063 | AA176 | addgene full sequence | sequence record 431507 | Addgene NGS Result
TCGCGCGTTTCGGTGATGACGGTGAAAACCTCTGACACATGCAGCTCCCGGAGACGGTCACAGCTTGTCT
GTAAGCGGATGCCGGGAGCAGACAAGCCCGTCAGGGCGCGTCAGCGGGTGTTGGCGGGTGTCGGGGCTGG
CTTAACTATGCGGCATCAGAGCAGATTGTACTGAGAGTGCACCATATGCGGTGTGAAATACCGCACAGAT
GCGTAAGGAGAAAATACCGCATCAGGCGCCATTCGCCATTCAGGCTGCGCAACTGTTGGGAAGGGCGATC
GGTGCGGGCCTCTTCGCTATTACGCCAGCTGGCGAAAGGGGGATGTGCTGCAAGGCGATTAAGTTGGGTA
ACGCCAGGGTTTTCCCAGTCACGACGTTGTAAAACGACGGCCAGAGAATTCGAGCTCGGTACCTCGCGAA
TACATCTAGATGAAGACGGAAGCGCAACAAACTTCTCTCTGCTGAAACAAGCCGGAGATGTCGAAGAGAA
TCCTGGACCGGCACCGGGATCCGTGAGCAAGGGCGAGGAGGATAACATGGCCATCATCAAGGAGTTCATG
CGCTTCAAGGTGCACATGGAGGGCTCCGTGAACGGCCACGAGTTCGAGATCGAGGGCGAGGGCGAGGGCC
GCCCCTACGAGGGCACCCAGACCGCCAAGCTGAAGGTGACCAAGGGTGGCCCCCTGCCCTTCGCCTGGGA
CATCCTGTCCCCTCAGTTCATGTACGGCTCCAAGGCCTACGTGAAGCACCCCGCCGACATCCCCGACTAC
TTGAAGCTGTCCTTCCCCGAGGGCTTCAAGTGGGAGCGCGTGATGAACTTCGAGGACGGCGGCGTGGTGA
CCGTGACCCAGGACTCCTCCCTGCAGGACGGCGAGTTCATCTACAAGGTGAAGCTGCGCGGCACCAACTT
CCCCTCCGACGGCCCCGTAATGCAGAAGAAAACCATGGGCTGGGAGGCCTCCTCCGAGCGGATGTACCCC
GAGGACGGCGCCCTGAAGGGCGAGATCAAGCAGAGGCTGAAGCTGAAGGACGGCGGCCACTACGACGCTG
AGGTCAAGACCACCTACAAGGCCAAGAAGCCCGTGCAGCTGCCCGGCGCCTACAACGTCAACATCAAGTT
GGACATCACCTCCCACAACGAGGACTACACCATCGTGGAACAGTACGAACGCGCCGAGGGCCGCCACTCC
ACCGGCGGCATGGACGAGCTGTACAAGTAATGAATTCCAGTCTTCGGAACCAAATCGGATCCCGGGCCCG
TCGACTGCAGAGGCCTGCATGCAAGCTTGGTGTAATCATGGTCATAGCTGTTTCCTGTGTGAAATTGTTA
TCCGCTCACAATTCCACACAACATACGAGCCGGAAGCATAAAGTGTAAAGCCTGGGGTGCCTAATGAGTG
AGCTAACTCACATTAATTGCGTTGCGCTCACTGCCCGCTTTCCAGTCGGGAAACCTGTCGTGCCAGCTGC
ATTAATGAATCGGCCAACGCGCGGGGAGAGGCGGTTTGCGTATTGGGCGCTCTTCCGCTTCCTCGCTCAC
TGACTCGCTGCGCTCGGTCGTTCGGCTGCGGCGAGCGGTATCAGCTCACTCAAAGGCGGTAATACGGTTA
TCCACAGAATCAGGGGATAACGCAGGAAAGAACATGTGAGCAAAAGGCCAGCAAAAGGCCAGGAACCGTA
AAAAGGCCGCGTTGCTGGCGTTTTTCCATAGGCTCCGCCCCCCTGACGAGCATCACAAAAATCGACGCTC
AAGTCAGAGGTGGCGAAACCCGACAGGACTATAAAGATACCAGGCGTTTCCCCCTGGAAGCTCCCTCGTG
CGCTCTCCTGTTCCGACCCTGCCGCTTACCGGATACCTGTCCGCCTTTCTCCCTTCGGGAAGCGTGGCGC
TTTCTCATAGCTCACGCTGTAGGTATCTCAGTTCGGTGTAGGTCGTTCGCTCCAAGCTGGGCTGTGTGCA
CGAACCCCCCGTTCAGCCCGACCGCTGCGCCTTATCCGGTAACTATCGTCTTGAGTCCAACCCGGTAAGA
CACGACTTATCGCCACTGGCAGCAGCCACTGGTAACAGGATTAGCAGAGCGAGGTATGTAGGCGGTGCTA
CAGAGTTCTTGAAGTGGTGGCCTAACTACGGCTACACTAGAAGAACAGTATTTGGTATCTGCGCTCTGCT
GAAGCCAGTTACCTTCGGAAAAAGAGTTGGTAGCTCTTGATCCGGCAAACAAACCACCGCTGGTAGCGGT
GGTTTTTTTGTTTGCAAGCAGCAGATTACGCGCAGAAAAAAAGGATCTCAAGAAGATCCTTTGATCTTTT
CTACGGGGTCTGACGCTCAGTGGAACGAAAACTCACGTTAAGGGATTTTGGTCATGAGATTATCAAAAAG
GATCTTCACCTAGATCCTTTTAAATTAAAAATGAAGTTTTAAATCAAGCCCAATCTGAATAATGTTACAA
CCAATTAACCAATTCTGATTAGAAAAACTCATCGAGCATCAAATGAAACTGCAATTTATTCATATCAGGA
TTATCAATACCATATTTTTGAAAAAGCCGTTTCTGTAATGAAGGAGAAAACTCACCGAGGCAGTTCCATA
GGATGGCAAGATCCTGGTATCGGTCTGCGATTCCGACTCGTCCAACATCAATACAACCTATTAATTTCCC
CTCGTCAAAAATAAGGTTATCAAGTGAGAAATCACCATGAGTGACGACTGAATCCGGTGAGAATGGCAAA
AGTTTATGCATTTCTTTCCAGACTTGTTCAACAGGCCAGCCATTACGCTCGTCATCAAAATCACTCGCAT
CAACCAAACCGTTATTCATTCGTGATTGCGCCTGAGCGAGACGAAATACGCGATCGCTGTTAAAAGGACA
ATTACAAACAGGAATCGAATGCAACCGGCGCAGGAACACTGCCAGCGCATCAACAATATTTTCACCTGAA
TCAGGATATTCTTCTAATACCTGGAATGCTGTTTTTCCGGGGATCGCAGTGGTGAGTAACCATGCATCAT
CAGGAGTACGGATAAAATGCTTGATGGTCGGAAGAGGCATAAATTCCGTCAGCCAGTTTAGTCTGACCAT
CTCATCTGTAACATCATTGGCAACGCTACCTTTGCCATGTTTCAGAAACAACTCTGGCGCATCGGGCTTC
CCATACAAGCGATAGATTGTCGCACCTGATTGCCCGACATTATCGCGAGCCCATTTATACCCATATAAAT
CAGCATCCATGTTGGAATTTAATCGCGGCCTCGACGTTTCCCGTTGAATATGGCTCATAACACCCCTTGT
ATTACTGTTTATGTAAGCAGACAGTTTTATTGTTCATGATGATATATTTTTATCTTGTGCAATGTAACAT
CAGAGATTTTGAGACACGGGCCAGAGCTGCA
Features (pLannotate 1.2.2; 10 found; start..end, strand, type, name):
    137..236     +  misc_feature   bom (fragment): basis of mobility region from pBR322
    242..399     -  CDS            lacZα (fragment): LacZα fragment of β-galactosidase; lacZ fragment
    513..1219    +  CDS            mCherry (fragment): monomeric derivative of DsRed fluorescent protein (Shaner et al., 2004) mammalian codon-optimized
   1325..1341    -  protein_bind   lac operator: The lac repressor binds to the lac operator to inhibit transcription in E. coli. This inhibition can be relieved by adding lactose or isopropyl-β-D-thiogalactopyranoside (IPTG). lac repressor encoded by lacI
   1349..1379    -  promoter       lac promoter: promoter for the E. coli lac operon
   1394..1415    -  protein_bind   CAP binding site: CAP binding activates transcription in the presence of cAMP. E. coli catabolite activator protein
   1428..1520    -  CDS            lacI (fragment): lac repressor; lacI; The lac repressor binds to the lac operator to inhibit transcription in E. coli. This inhibition can be relieved by adding lactose or isopropyl-β-D-thiogalactopyranoside (IPTG).
   1703..2291    -  rep_origin     ori: high-copy-number ColE1/pMB1/pBR322/pUC origin of replication
   2469..3278    -  CDS            KanR: aminoglycoside phosphotransferase; aph(3')-Ia; confers resistance to kanamycin in bacteria or G418 (Geneticin®) in eukaryotes
   3385..35      +  CDS            rop (fragment) (across the origin): Rop protein, which maintains plasmids at low copy number; rop
