[The description below was written by a language model from this plasmid's Addgene catalogue record and pLannotate feature annotations shown in this document.]
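Description:
AA176 is a module ("fragment") plasmid from the Fragmid modular vector assembly toolkit, built on the pUC57-Kan cloning backbone. It is not an expression vector in its own right. It serves as a bacterial carrier for a single building block that is meant to be combined with other fragments to assemble complete vectors for testing CRISPR technologies. The 3,391 nt plasmid is propagated in E. coli through a high-copy ColE1/pUC-type origin and selected with kanamycin via the aph(3')-Ia (KanR) gene. The remaining annotated elements are backbone remnants typical of pUC-derived cloning vectors: a split lacZα fragment, the lac promoter, operator and CAP binding site, and partial lacI, rop and bom sequences. They play no role in the payload's function.

The insert occupies the toolkit's "2A Selection" position and consists of a P2A peptide sequence, a mammalian codon-optimized mCherry coding sequence and a stop codon. The feature table annotates only the mCherry portion, on the strand opposite the lac promoter, and does not call out the P2A. No promoter or polyadenylation signal for the cassette is listed. This is consistent with its design as a downstream module: once assembled in frame behind another open reading frame, the P2A causes ribosomal skipping, so the upstream protein and mCherry are produced as separate polypeptides from one transcript. The red fluorescent protein then marks cells that express the assembled construct, allowing them to be identified or sorted. The record does not state the cloning method or the sites that flank the fragment.
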