Addgene plasmid #216063: AA176
Purpose: Fragmid fragment: (2A Selection) mCherry
Depositing lab: John Doench. Depositing organization: Broad Institute. Publication: Modular vector assembly enables rapid assessment of emerging CRISPR technologies. McGee AV, Liu YV, Griffith AL, Szegletes ZM, Wen B, Kraus C, Miller NW, Steger RJ, Escude Velasco B, Bosch JA, Zirin JD, Viswanatha R, Sontheimer EJ, Goodale A, Greene MA, Green TM, Doench JG. Cell Genom. 2024 Mar 13;4(3):100519. doi: 10.1016/j.xgen.2024.100519. PubMed 38484704.
Backbone
  Vector backbone: pUC57-Kan
  Vector type: Fragment
Growth in bacteria
  Bacterial resistance: Kanamycin, 50 μg/mL
  Growth temperature: 37°C
  Growth strain: DH5alpha
  Copy number: Unknown
Gene/Insert
  Gene/Insert name: P2A_v1.1; mCherry_v1.1; Stop
  Species: Other
  Cloning method: Unknown
Resource information
  A portion of this plasmid was derived from a plasmid made by: Genscript ID: U2691GK040-12
Terms and licenses: Academic/Nonprofit Terms; Industry Terms: Not Available to Industry
Depositor comments: Please visit https://www.biorxiv.org/content/10.1101/2023.10.25.564061v1 for bioRxiv preprint.
How to cite: AA176 was a gift from John Doench (Addgene plasmid # 216063 ; http://n2t.net/addgene:216063 ; RRID:Addgene_216063)
